>Addgene plasmid #216072 | AA304 | addgene full sequence | sequence record 431512 | Addgene NGS Result
TCGCGCGTTTCGGTGATGACGGTGAAAACCTCTGACACATGCAGCTCCCGGAGACGGTCACAGCTTGTCT
GTAAGCGGATGCCGGGAGCAGACAAGCCCGTCAGGGCGCGTCAGCGGGTGTTGGCGGGTGTCGGGGCTGG
CTTAACTATGCGGCATCAGAGCAGATTGTACTGAGAGTGCACCATATGCGGTGTGAAATACCGCACAGAT
GCGTAAGGAGAAAATACCGCATCAGGCGCCATTCGCCATTCAGGCTGCGCAACTGTTGGGAAGGGCGATC
GGTGCGGGCCTCTTCGCTATTACGCCAGCTGGCGAAAGGGGGATGTGCTGCAAGGCGATTAAGTTGGGTA
ACGCCAGGGTTTTCCCAGTCACGACGTTGTAAAACGACGGCCAGAGAATTCGAGCTCGGTACCTCGCGAA
TACATCTAGATGAAGACGGAAGCGAGGGCCTATTTCCCATGATTCCTTCATATTTGCATATACGATACAA
GGCTGTTAGAGAGATAATTAGAATTAATTTGACTGTAAACACAAAGATATTAGTACAAAATACGTGACGT
AGAAAGTAATAATTTCTTGGGTAGTTTGCAGTTTTAAAATTATGTTTTAAAATGGACTATCATATGCTTA
CCGTAACTTGAAAGTATTTCGATTTCTTGGCTTTATATATCTTGTGGAAAGGACGAAACACCGGAGACGC
TTTTTTCGTCTCAGTTTTAGTACTCTGGAAACAGAATCTACTAAAACAAGGCAAAATGCCGTGTTTATCT
CGTCAACTTGTTGGCGAGATTTTTTTGTTTAAACCGTCCAGTCTTCGGAACCAAATCGGATCCCGGGCCC
GTCGACTGCAGAGGCCTGCATGCAAGCTTGGTGTAATCATGGTCATAGCTGTTTCCTGTGTGAAATTGTT
ATCCGCTCACAATTCCACACAACATACGAGCCGGAAGCATAAAGTGTAAAGCCTGGGGTGCCTAATGAGT
GAGCTAACTCACATTAATTGCGTTGCGCTCACTGCCCGCTTTCCAGTCGGGAAACCTGTCGTGCCAGCTG
CATTAATGAATCGGCCAACGCGCGGGGAGAGGCGGTTTGCGTATTGGGCGCTCTTCCGCTTCCTCGCTCA
CTGACTCGCTGCGCTCGGTCGTTCGGCTGCGGCGAGCGGTATCAGCTCACTCAAAGGCGGTAATACGGTT
ATCCACAGAATCAGGGGATAACGCAGGAAAGAACATGTGAGCAAAAGGCCAGCAAAAGGCCAGGAACCGT
AAAAAGGCCGCGTTGCTGGCGTTTTTCCATAGGCTCCGCCCCCCTGACGAGCATCACAAAAATCGACGCT
CAAGTCAGAGGTGGCGAAACCCGACAGGACTATAAAGATACCAGGCGTTTCCCCCTGGAAGCTCCCTCGT
GCGCTCTCCTGTTCCGACCCTGCCGCTTACCGGATACCTGTCCGCCTTTCTCCCTTCGGGAAGCGTGGCG
CTTTCTCATAGCTCACGCTGTAGGTATCTCAGTTCGGTGTAGGTCGTTCGCTCCAAGCTGGGCTGTGTGC
ACGAACCCCCCGTTCAGCCCGACCGCTGCGCCTTATCCGGTAACTATCGTCTTGAGTCCAACCCGGTAAG
ACACGACTTATCGCCACTGGCAGCAGCCACTGGTAACAGGATTAGCAGAGCGAGGTATGTAGGCGGTGCT
ACAGAGTTCTTGAAGTGGTGGCCTAACTACGGCTACACTAGAAGAACAGTATTTGGTATCTGCGCTCTGC
TGAAGCCAGTTACCTTCGGAAAAAGAGTTGGTAGCTCTTGATCCGGCAAACAAACCACCGCTGGTAGCGG
TGGTTTTTTTGTTTGCAAGCAGCAGATTACGCGCAGAAAAAAAGGATCTCAAGAAGATCCTTTGATCTTT
TCTACGGGGTCTGACGCTCAGTGGAACGAAAACTCACGTTAAGGGATTTTGGTCATGAGATTATCAAAAA
GGATCTTCACCTAGATCCTTTTAAATTAAAAATGAAGTTTTAAATCAAGCCCAATCTGAATAATGTTACA
ACCAATTAACCAATTCTGATTAGAAAAACTCATCGAGCATCAAATGAAACTGCAATTTATTCATATCAGG
ATTATCAATACCATATTTTTGAAAAAGCCGTTTCTGTAATGAAGGAGAAAACTCACCGAGGCAGTTCCAT
AGGATGGCAAGATCCTGGTATCGGTCTGCGATTCCGACTCGTCCAACATCAATACAACCTATTAATTTCC
CCTCGTCAAAAATAAGGTTATCAAGTGAGAAATCACCATGAGTGACGACTGAATCCGGTGAGAATGGCAA
AAGTTTATGCATTTCTTTCCAGACTTGTTCAACAGGCCAGCCATTACGCTCGTCATCAAAATCACTCGCA
TCAACCAAACCGTTATTCATTCGTGATTGCGCCTGAGCGAGACGAAATACGCGATCGCTGTTAAAAGGAC
AATTACAAACAGGAATCGAATGCAACCGGCGCAGGAACACTGCCAGCGCATCAACAATATTTTCACCTGA
ATCAGGATATTCTTCTAATACCTGGAATGCTGTTTTTCCGGGGATCGCAGTGGTGAGTAACCATGCATCA
TCAGGAGTACGGATAAAATGCTTGATGGTCGGAAGAGGCATAAATTCCGTCAGCCAGTTTAGTCTGACCA
TCTCATCTGTAACATCATTGGCAACGCTACCTTTGCCATGTTTCAGAAACAACTCTGGCGCATCGGGCTT
CCCATACAAGCGATAGATTGTCGCACCTGATTGCCCGACATTATCGCGAGCCCATTTATACCCATATAAA
TCAGCATCCATGTTGGAATTTAATCGCGGCCTCGACGTTTCCCGTTGAATATGGCTCATAACACCCCTTG
TATTACTGTTTATGTAAGCAGACAGTTTTATTGTTCATGATGATATATTTTTATCTTGTGCAATGTAACA
TCAGAGATTTTGAGACACGGGCCAGAGCTGCA
Features (pLannotate 1.2.2; 11 found; start..end, strand, type, name):
    137..236     +  misc_feature   bom (fragment): basis of mobility region from pBR322
    242..399     -  CDS            lacZα (fragment): LacZα fragment of β-galactosidase; lacZ fragment
    444..684     +  promoter       U6 promoter: RNA polymerase III promoter for human U6 snRNA
    714..789     +  misc_RNA       Sa gRNA scaffold: guide RNA scaffold for the Staphylococcus aureus CRISPR/Cas9 system
    906..922     -  protein_bind   lac operator: The lac repressor binds to the lac operator to inhibit transcription in E. coli. This inhibition can be relieved by adding lactose or isopropyl-β-D-thiogalactopyranoside (IPTG). lac repressor encoded by lacI
    930..960     -  promoter       lac promoter: promoter for the E. coli lac operon
    975..996     -  protein_bind   CAP binding site: CAP binding activates transcription in the presence of cAMP. E. coli catabolite activator protein
   1009..1101    -  CDS            lacI (fragment): lac repressor; lacI; The lac repressor binds to the lac operator to inhibit transcription in E. coli. This inhibition can be relieved by adding lactose or isopropyl-β-D-thiogalactopyranoside (IPTG).
   1284..1872    -  rep_origin     ori: high-copy-number ColE1/pMB1/pBR322/pUC origin of replication
   2050..2859    -  CDS            KanR: aminoglycoside phosphotransferase; aph(3')-Ia; confers resistance to kanamycin in bacteria or G418 (Geneticin®) in eukaryotes
   2966..35      +  CDS            rop (fragment) (across the origin): Rop protein, which maintains plasmids at low copy number; rop
