[The description below was written by a language model from this plasmid's Addgene catalogue record and pLannotate feature annotations shown in this document.]
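Description:
AA304 is a small (about 3 kb) fragment-donor plasmid from the Fragmid modular CRISPR vector assembly toolkit, built on the pUC57-Kan cloning backbone. It is not an expression vector in its own right. It stores one standardized module, the "guide cassette" fragment, which is meant to be combined with other Fragmid fragments to assemble a complete CRISPR vector. The plasmid is propagated in E. coli through a high-copy ColE1/pUC-type origin and selected with kanamycin via the aph(3')-Ia KanR gene. The remaining annotated elements are backbone remnants with no role in the payload: partial lacZα flanking the insertion site, the lac promoter, operator and CAP binding site, and short fragments of lacI, rop and bom.

The insert is a guide RNA expression unit for the Staphylococcus aureus Cas9 system. A human U6 promoter, which recruits RNA polymerase III, lies upstream of the Sa gRNA scaffold (tracrRNA-derived portion), and the catalogue entry lists a terminator after it. Between promoter and scaffold the record lists two BsmBI sites. The feature table does not annotate them, but it leaves a gap of roughly 30 nt between the U6 promoter and the scaffold where they would sit. Paired Type IIS sites in this position normally serve as a cloning slot: digestion removes the intervening stuffer and leaves defined overhangs for ligating a spacer oligonucleotide or a pooled guide library. After incorporation into a destination vector, the cassette would drive expression of single guide RNAs compatible with SaCas9 and its derivatives. The record does not state the cloning method or which sites are used to release the fragment during assembly.
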