Addgene plasmid #216072: AA304
Purpose: Fragmid fragment: (guide cassette) guide expression
Depositing lab: John Doench. Depositing organization: Broad Institute. Publication: Modular vector assembly enables rapid assessment of emerging CRISPR technologies. McGee AV, Liu YV, Griffith AL, Szegletes ZM, Wen B, Kraus C, Miller NW, Steger RJ, Escude Velasco B, Bosch JA, Zirin JD, Viswanatha R, Sontheimer EJ, Goodale A, Greene MA, Green TM, Doench JG. Cell Genom. 2024 Mar 13;4(3):100519. doi: 10.1016/j.xgen.2024.100519. PubMed 38484704.
Backbone
  Vector backbone: pUC57-Kan
  Vector type: CRISPR ; Fragment
Growth in bacteria
  Bacterial resistance: Kanamycin, 50 μg/mL
  Growth temperature: 37°C
  Growth strain: DH5alpha
  Copy number: Unknown
Gene/Insert
  Gene/Insert name: U6_v1; BsmBI_v0; BsmBI_v1; trRNA_v1 [Sa]; terminator_v1
  Species: Staphylococcus aureus
  Cloning method: Unknown
Resource information
  A portion of this plasmid was derived from a plasmid made by: Genscript ID: U289KHE230-32
Terms and licenses: Academic/Nonprofit Terms; Industry Terms: Not Available to Industry
Depositor comments: Please visit https://www.biorxiv.org/content/10.1101/2023.10.25.564061v1 for bioRxiv preprint.
How to cite: AA304 was a gift from John Doench (Addgene plasmid # 216072 ; http://n2t.net/addgene:216072 ; RRID:Addgene_216072)
